>Addgene plasmid #168462 | pLP-PIGA2 (pLP300) | addgene full sequence | sequence record 362578 | Addgene NGS Result
CAGCACCCGCCAGTAAGTCATCGGCTCGGGTACGTAGACGATATCGTCGCGCGAACCCAGGGCCACCAGC
AGTTGCGTGGTGGTGGTTTTCCCCATCCCGTGGGGACCGTCTATATAAACCCGCAGTAGCGTGGGCATCC
TCCAACGAGGGAGCCGACTGCCGACGTGCGCTCCGGAGGCTTGCAGAATGCGGAACACCGCGCGGGCAGG
AACAGGGCCCACACTACCGCCCCACACCCCGCCTCCCGCACCGCCCCTTCCCAGCCGCTGCTCTCGGCGC
GCCCTGCTGAGCAGCCGCTATTGGCCACAGCCCATCGCGGTCGGCGCGCTGCCATTGCTCCCTGGCGCTG
TCCGTCTGCGAGGGTACTAGTCAGACGTGCGGCTTCCGTTTGTCACGTCCGGCACGCCGCGAACCGCAAG
GAACCTTCCCGACTTAGGGGCGGAGCAGGAAGCGTCGCCGGGGGGCCCACAAGGGTAGCGGCGAAGATCC
GGGTGACGCTGCGAACGGACGTGAAGAATGTGCGAGGCCCAGGGTCGGCGCCGCTGCGTTTCCCGGAACC
ACGCCCAGAGCAGCCGCGTCCCTGCGCAAACCCAGGGCTGCCTTGGAAAAGGCGCAACCCCAACCCCCCT
GCAGGCGTCTCTGAGCGCCCTCGAGACCTTATACGCACGGTCTCAAACGATAACTTCGTATAGGATACTT
TATACGAAGTTATACCGGTGGCTCCGGTGCCCGTCAGTGGGCAGAGCGCACATCGCCCACAGTCCCCGAG
AAGTTGGGGGGAGGGGTCGGCAATTGAAGCGGTGCCTAGAGAAGGTGGCGCGGGGTAAACTGGGAAAGTG
ATGTCGTGTACTGGCTCCGCCTTTTTCCCGAGGGTGGGGGAGAACCGTATATAAGTGCAGTAGTCGCCGT
GAACGTTCTTTTTCGCAACGGGTTTGCCGCCAGAACACAGGTAAGTGCCGTGTGTGGTTCCCGCGGGCCT
GGCCTCTTTACGGGTTATGGCCCTTGCGTGCCTTGAATTACTTCCACCTGGCTGCAGTACGTGATTCTTG
ATCCCGAGCTTCGGGTTGGAAGTGGGTGGGAGAGTTCGAGGCCTTGCGCTTAAGGAGCCCCTTCGCCTCG
TGCTTGAGTTGAGGCCTGGCCTGGGCGCTGGGGCCGCCGCGTGCGAATCTGGTGGCACCTTCGCGCCTGT
CTCGCTGCTTTCGATAAGTCTCTAGCCATTTAAAATTTTTGATGACCTGCTGCGACGCTTTTTTTCTGGC
AAGATAGTCTTGTAAATGCGGGCCAAGATCTGCACACTGGTATTTCGGTTTTTGGGGCCGCGGGCGGCGA
CGGGGCCCGTGCGTCCCAGCGCACATGTTCGGCGAGGCGGGGCCTGCGAGCGCGGCCACCGAGAATCGGA
CGGGGGTAGTCTCAAGCTGGCCGGCCTGCTCTGGTGCCTAGTCTCGCGCCGCCGTGTATCGCCCCGCCCT
GGGCGGCAAGGCTGGCCCGGTCGGCACCAGTTGCGTGAGCGGAAAGATGGCCGCTTCCCGGCCCTGCTGC
AGGGAGCTCAAAATGGAGGACGCGGCGCTCGGGAGAGCGGGCGGGTGAGTCACCCACACAAAGGAAAAGG
GCCTTTCCGTCCTCAGCCGTCGCTTCATGTGACTCCACGGAGTACCGGGCGCCGTCCAGGCACCTCGATT
AGTTCTCGAGCTTTTGGAGTACGTCGTCTTTAGGTTGGGGGGAGGGGTTTTATGCGATGGAGTTTCCCCA
CACTGAGTGGGTGGAGACTGAAGTTAGGCCAGCTTGGCACTTGATGTAATTCTCCTTGGAATTTGCCCTT
TTTGAGTTTGGATCTTGGTTCATTCTCAAGCCTCAGACAGTGGTTCAAAGTTTTTTTCTTCCATTTCAGG
TGTCGTGACGGCCGATGACCGAGTACAAGCCCACGGTGCGCCTCGCCACCCGCGACGACGTCCCCAGGGC
CGTACGCACCCTCGCCGCCGCGTTCGCCGACTACCCCGCCACGCGCCACACCGTCGATCCGGACCGCCAC
ATCGAGCGGGTCACCGAGCTGCAAGAACTCTTCCTCACGCGCGTCGGGCTCGACATCGGCAAGGTGTGGG
TCGCGGACGACGGCGCCGCGGTGGCGGTCTGGACCACGCCGGAGAGCGTCGAAGCGGGGGCGGTGTTCGC
CGAGATCGGCCCGCGCATGGCCGAGTTGAGCGGTTCCCGGCTGGCCGCGCAGCAACAGATGGAAGGCCTC
CTGGCGCCGCACCGGCCCAAGGAGCCCGCGTGGTTCCTGGCCACCGTCGGCGTGTCGCCCGACCACCAGG
GCAAGGGTCTGGGCAGCGCCGTCGTGCTCCCCGGAGTGGAGGCCGCCGAGCGCGCCGGGGTGCCCGCCTT
CCTGGAAACCTCCGCGCCCCGCAACCTCCCCTTCTACGAGCGGCTCGGCTTCACCGTCACCGCCGACGTC
GAGGTGCCCGAAGGACCGCGCACCTGGTGCATGACCCGCAAGCCCGGTGCCGTCGACGGCAGCGGCGCCA
CCAACTTCAGCCTGCTGAAGCAGGCCGGCGACGTGGAGGAGAACCCCGGGCCCGAATTCGCCTGTAGAGG
AGGAGCTGGGAATGGCCACCGTGCCTCAGCTACACTCTCTCGGGTTAGCCCTGGAAGTCTTTACACATGT
AGAACCCGTACCCATAATATCTGCATGGTATCTGACTTTTTCTACCCAAATATGGGAGGCGTGGAAAGCC
ACATTTACCAGCTCTCTCAGTGCCTGATTGAAAGAGGGCATAAGGTTATAATTGTCACCCATGCTTATGG
AAATCGAAAAGGCATCCGTTACCTCACCAGTGGCCTCAAAGTCTATTACTTGCCTCTGAAAGTCATGTAC
AACCAGTCTACAGCCACGACCCTCTTTCACAGTCTGCCATTGCTCAGGTACATATTTGTTCGGGAGAGAG
TCACGATAATCCATTCACATAGTTCTTTTTCTGCTATGGCCCATGATGCTCTCTTCCACGCCAAGACAAT
GGGGCTTCAGACAGTGTTCACGGACCATTCCCTTTTTGGATTTGCTGATGTCAGCTCGGTGCTTACAAAC
AAGCTGCTAACCGTGTCTCTTTGTGATACAAACCACATCATTTGTGTGTCTTATACTAGTAAGGAAAATA
CTGTACTAAGAGCAGCACTGAATCCTGAAATAGTGTCCGTCATTCCTAATGCTGTAGATCCTACTGACTT
CACTCCAGACCCATTTAGAAGGCATGATAGTATAACTATTGTTGTTGTCAGCAGACTTGTTTACAGAAAA
GGGATCGATTTGCTTAGTGGTATAATACCTGAACTCTGTCAGAAATATCCAGATTTAAATTTCATAATTG
GAGGAGAGGGACCAAAGAGAATCATTTTGGAAGAAGTTCGGGAAAGATACCAGCTGCATGACAGGGTGCG
TCTTTTGGGAGCTTTAGAACACAAGGATGTTAGAAATGTCTTAGTTCAAGGACATATTTTTCTGAATACC
TCCCTTACTGAAGCATTCTGCATGGCCATCGTGGAAGCAGCCAGTTGTGGTTTACAGGTTGTAAGTACCA
GAGTTGGTGGGATTCCTGAGGTGCTTCCAGAAAACCTTATTATTTTATGTGAGCCTTCAGTAAAATCTTT
GTGTGAAGGATTGGAAAAGGCTATTTTCCAACTGAAGTCAGGGACATTGCCAGCTCCAGAAAACATCCAT
AACATAGTAAAGACTTTCTACACCTGGAGGAATGTTGCAGAAAGAACTGAAAAGGTATATGACCGGGTAT
CAGTGGAAGCTGTGTTGCCAATGGACAAACGACTGGACAGACTTATTTCTCACTGCGGCCCAGTAACAGG
CTACATCTTTGCTTTGTTGGCAGTTTTCAACTTCCTCTTCCTCATTTTCTTGAGATGGATGACTCCAGAT
TCTATCATTGATGTTGCAATAGATGCCACTGGGCCACGGGGTGCCTGGACTAATAACTATTCTCACAGTA
AAAGAGGGGGTGAGAATAATGAGATATCTGAAACCAGGGGATCCGGCTCAGGCGCCACCAACTTTAGCCT
GCTGAAGCAGGCAGGCGACGTCGAGGAGAACCCCGGCCCTACGCGTATGGTGAGCAAGGGCGAGGCAGTG
ATCAAGGAGTTCATGCGGTTCAAGGTGCACATGGAGGGCTCCATGAACGGCCACGAGTTCGAGATCGAGG
GCGAGGGCGAGGGCCGCCCCTACGAGGGCACCCAGACCGCCAAGCTGAAGGTGACCAAGGGTGGCCCCCT
GCCCTTCTCCTGGGACATCCTGTCCCCTCAGTTCATGTACGGCTCCAGGGCCTTCACCAAGCACCCCGCC
GACATCCCCGACTACTATAAGCAGTCCTTCCCCGAGGGCTTCAAGTGGGAGCGCGTGATGAACTTCGAGG
ACGGCGGCGCCGTGACCGTGACCCAGGACACCTCCCTGGAGGACGGCACCCTGATCTACAAGGTGAAGCT
CCGCGGCACCAACTTCCCTCCTGACGGCCCCGTAATGCAGAAGAAAACAATGGGCTGGGAAGCGTCCACC
GAGCGGTTGTACCCCGAGGACGGCGTGCTGAAGGGCGACATTAAGATGGCCCTGCGCCTGAAGGACGGAG
GCCGCTACCTGGCGGACTTCAAGACCACCTACAAGGCCAAGAAGCCCGTGCAGATGCCCGGCGCCTACAA
CGTTGACCGCAAGTTGGACATCACCTCCCACAACGAGGACTACACCGTGGTGGAACAGTACGAACGCTCC
GAGGGCCGCCACTCCACCGGCGGCATGGACGAGCTGTACAAGTAAGGTACCTGAGGCCAACCTTCTATCA
GAGTTAAACTTTTGACAAGGGAACAAATCTCAAACTGATCCATCAGTCATGTAGCTAGCTGTAGAGCTTG
CAACTTAATAGCAGCAGCTGCCCAATGCCATGTGAAGTAACAAACTGGTTTTTGGTTTTTTTTTCCCCTT
CAGTTTTAATGTTATGTGTAATGTATTTAAACCCTTATTTAAATAAAACTTGTTTTCAGAAATACCTGAC
TTGCAGATTATTTATATATAGTCGATCTTGTGCATATAAAGGAACCATAGAAATGGGCAGTGGAGGATTC
GTCCACACCCACAGCTTCTCAACGGGCCTGAATTTGGCCAAGAAAAACCTTTATGAGCTTGTCCCTCTCT
GGTCAACTGGTTTTTTGTTCGTTTGTTTTTTGAGACAATAACTTCGTATAGCATACATTATACGAAGTTA
TTATGCGAGACCTTATACGCACGGTCTCAATCCGTTCAAGAGACGATTTCGGGTCCACAACGACCTTGAA
AAACTATTTCGGGAGAGACGGAGTCACTGCCAACCGAGACGGTCATAGCTGTTTCCTGTGTGCCGCTTCC
TCGCTCACTGACTCGCTGCGCTCGGTCGTTCGGCTGCGGCGAGCGGTATCAGCTCACTCAAAGGCGGTAA
TACGGTTACCCACAGAATCAGGGGATAACGCAGGAAAGAACATGTGAGCAAAAGGCCAGCAAAAGGCCAG
GAACCGTAAAAAGGCCGCGTTGCTGGCGTTTTTCCATAGGCTCCGCCCCCCTGACGAGCATCACAAAAAT
CGACGCTCAAGTCAGAGGTGGCGAAACCCGACAGGACTATAAAGATACCAGGCGTTTCCCCCTGGAAGCT
CCCTCGTGCGCTCTCCTGTTCCGACCCTGCCGCTTACCGGATACCTGTCCGCCTTTCTCCCTTCGGGAAG
CGTGGCGCTTTCTCATAGCTCACGCTGTAGGTATCTCAGTTCGGTGTAGGTCGTTCGCTCCAAGCTGGGC
TGTGTGCACGAACCCCCCGTTCAGCCCGACCGCTGCGCCTTATCCGGTAACTATCGTCTTGAGTCCAACC
CGGTAAGACACGACTTATCGCCACTGGCAGCAGCCACTGGTAACAGGATTAGCAGAGCGAGGTATGTAGG
CGGTGCTACAGAGTTCTTGAAGTGGTGGCCTAACTACGGCTACACTAGAAGAACAGTATTTGGTATCTGC
GCTCTGCTGAAGCCAGTTACCTTCGGAAAAAGAGTTGGTAGCTCTTGATCCGGCAAACAAACCACCGCTG
GTAGCGGTGGTTTTTTTGTTTGCAAGCAGCAGATTACGCGCAGAAAAAAAGGATCTCAAGAAGATCCTTT
GATCTTTTCTACGGGGTCTGACGCTCAGTGGAACGAAAACTCACGTTAAGGGATTTTGGTCATGAGATTA
TCAAAAAGGATCTTCACCTAGATCCTTTTAAATTAAAAATGAAGTTTTAAATCAATCTAAAGTATATATG
AGTAAACTTGGTCTGACAGTTACCAATGCTTAATCAGTGAGGCACCTATCTCAGCGATCTGTCTCTTTCG
TTCATCCATAGTTGCCTGACTCCCCGTCGTGTAGATAACTACGATACGGGAGGGCTTACCATCTGGCCCC
AGTGCTGCAATAATACCGCGGGACCCACGCTCACCGGCTCCAGATTTATCAGCAATAAACCAGCCAGCCG
GAAGGGCCGAGCGCAGAAGTGGTCCTGCAACTTTATCCGCCTCCATCCAGTCTATTAATTGTTGCCGGGA
AGCTAGAGTAAGTAGTTCGCCAGTTAATAGTTTGCGCAACGTTGTTGCCATCGCTACAGGCATCGTGGTA
TCACGCTCGTCGTTTGGTATGGCTTCATTCAGCTCCGGTTCCCAACGATCAAGGCGAGTTACATGATCCC
CCATGTTGCGCAAAAAAGCGGTTAGCTCCTTCGGTCCTCCGATCGTTGTCAGAAGTAAGTTGGCCGCCGT
GTTATCACTCATGGTTATGGCAGCACTACATAATTCTCTTACTGTCATGCCATCCGTAAGATGCTTTTCT
GTGACTGGTGAGTACTCAACCAAGTCATTCTGAGAATAGTGTATGCGGCGACCGAGTTGCTCTTGCCCGG
CGTCAATACGGGATAATACCGCGCCACATAGCAGAACTTTAAAAGTGCTCATCATTGGAAAACGTTCTTC
GGGGCGAAAACTCTCAAGGATCTTACCGCTGTTGAGATCCAGTTCGATGTAACCCACTCGTGCACCCAAC
TGATCTTCAGCATCTTTTACTTTCACCAGCGTTTCTGGGTGAGCAAAAACAGGAAGGCAAAATGCCGCAA
AAAAGGGAATAAGGGCGACACGGAAATGTTGAATACTCATACTCTTCCTTTTTCAATATTATTGAAGCAT
TTATCAGGGTTATTGTCTCATGAGCGGATACATATTTGAATGTATTTAGAAAAATAAACAAATAGGGGTT
CCGCGCACATTTCCCCGAAAAGTGCCACCTGACGTCTAAGAAACCATTATTATCATGACATTAACCTATA
AAAATAGGCGTATCACGAGGCCCTTTCGTTGTAAAACGACGGCCAGTCGAACCACGCAATGCGTCTCGAT
CCGCAGTGTCTTGCGTCTCTGGCAAAATCATGTATAAGGTGAAGGGCATCCCTGCAGGTAAGATACATTG
ATGAGTTTGGACAAACCACAACTAGAATGCAGTGAAAAAAATGCTTTATTTGTGAAATTTGTGATGCTAT
TGCTTTATTTGTAACCATTATAAGCTGCAATAAACAAGTTTTAGTTAGCCTCCCCCATCTCCCGGGCAAA
CGTGCGCGCCAGGTCGCATATCGTCGGTATGGAGCCGGGGGTGGTGACGTGGGTCTGGACCATCCCGGAG
GTAAGTTGCAGCAGGGCGTCCCGGCAGCCGGCGGGCGATTGGTCGTAATCCAGGATAAAGACGTGCATGG
AACGGAGGCGTTTGGCCAAGACGTCCAAGGCCCAGGCAAACACGTTATACAGGTCGCCGTTGGGGGCCAG
CAACTCGGGGGCCCGAAACAGGGTAAATAACGTGTCCCCGATATGGGGTCGTGGGCCCGCGTTGCTCTGG
GGCTCGGCACCCTGGGGCGGCACGGCGGTCCCCGAAAGCTGTCCCCAGTCCTCCCGCCACGACCCGCCGC
ATTGCAGATACCGCACCGTATTGGCAAGTAGCCCGTAAACGCGGCGAATCGCAGCCAGCATAGCCAGGTC
CAGCCGCTCGCCGGGGCGCTGGCGTTTGGCCAGGCGGTCGATGTGTCTGTCCTCCGGAAGGGCCCCAAGC
ACGATGTTGGTGCCGGGCAAGGTCGGCGGGATGAGGGCCACGAACGCCAGCACGGCCTGGGGGGTCATGC
TGCCCATAAGGTAGCGCGCGGCGGGGTAGCACAGGAGGGCGGCGATGGGATGGCGGTCGAAGATGAGGGT
GAGGGCCGGGGGCGGGGCATGTGAGCTCCCAGCCTCCCCCCCGATATGAGGAGCCAGAACGGCGTCGGTC
ACGGCATAAGGCATCCCCATTGTTATCTGGGCGCTTGTCATTACCACCGCCGCGTCCCCGGCGGATATCT
CACCCTGGTCGAGGCGGTGTTGTGTGGTGTAGATGTTCGCGATTGTCTCGGAAGCCCC
Features (pLannotate 1.2.2; 15 found; start..end, strand, type, name):
    144..627     -  promoter       hPGK promoter: human phosphoglycerate kinase 1 promoter
    680..713     +  protein_bind   lox2272: Cre-mediated recombination occurs in the 8-bp core sequence (GGATACTT). lox2272 sites are compatible with each other, but incompatible with loxP or loxN sites (Lee and Saito, 1988). Cre recombinase
    739..950     +  promoter       EF-1α core promoter: core promoter for human elongation factor EF-1α
    951..1060    +  intron         EF-1α intron A (fragment): intron upstream of the start codon of human EF-1α
   1686..1889    +  intron         EF-1α intron A: truncated intron upstream of the start codon of human EF-1α
   1905..2501    +  CDS            PuroR (fragment): puromycin N-acetyltransferase; pac from Streptomyces; confers resistance to puromycin
   2580..4028    +  CDS            PIGA: PIGA_HUMAN - Experimental evidence at protein level: Swiss-Prot protein existence level 1. Catalytic subunit of the glycosylphosphatidylinositol-N- acetylglucosaminyltransferase (GPI-GnT) complex that catalyzes the transfer of N-acetylglucosamine from UDP-N-acetylglucosamine to phosphatidylinositol and participates in the first step of GPI biosynthesis. From Homo sapiens (Human).
   4107..4802    +  CDS            mScarlet: mScarlet is a basic (constitutively fluorescent) red fluorescent protein published in 2016, derived from synthetic construct. It has moderate acid sensitivity.
   5218..5251    +  protein_bind   loxP: Cre-mediated recombination occurs in the 8-bp core sequence (GCATACAT). Cre recombinase
   5561..6149    -  rep_origin     ori: high-copy-number ColE1/pMB1/pBR322/pUC origin of replication
   6320..7180    -  CDS            AmpR: β-lactamase; bla; confers resistance to ampicillin, carbenicillin, and related antibiotics
   7181..7285    -  promoter       AmpR promoter: bla
   7377..7397    -  CDS            lacZα (fragment): LacZα fragment of β-galactosidase; lacZ fragment
   7479..7600    -  polyA_signal   SV40 poly(A) signal: SV40 polyadenylation signal
   7603..138     -  CDS            ΔTK (fragment) (across the origin): truncated herpes simplex virus thymidine kinase (Salomon et al., 1995) confers sensitivity to nucleoside analogs such as acyclovir or ganciclovir
