[The description below was written by a language model from this plasmid's Addgene catalogue record and pLannotate feature annotations shown in this document.]
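Description:
pLP-PIGA2 (pLP300) is an empty-backbone landing pad plasmid from the Big-IN system for locus-scale genome rewriting. It is built on a custom backbone and catalogued for mammalian expression, mouse targeting, Cre/lox work and recombinase-mediated cassette exchange (RMCE). In bacteria it is maintained through a high-copy ColE1/pUC-type origin and selected with ampicillin via the β-lactamase gene.

The payload is a single EF1α-driven open reading frame, with the core promoter followed by EF-1α intron A sequence. It encodes puromycin N-acetyltransferase, human PIGA (listed as hmPIGA) and the red fluorescent protein mScarlet, separated by P2A self-cleaving peptides so that one transcript yields three proteins. Puromycin resistance allows positive selection of cells that have acquired the landing pad, and mScarlet gives a visual readout. PIGA, the catalytic subunit for the first step of GPI-anchor biosynthesis, is listed as a second selectable marker, although the record does not describe how it is applied.

The cassette is flanked by heterotypic lox sites: the catalogue's LoxM, which the annotation identifies as lox2272, and loxP. Because these sites do not recombine with each other, Cre can swap the integrated cassette for an incoming payload carrying matching sites, in a defined orientation. BsaI cloning sites outside the cassette accept user-supplied homology arms that direct the landing pad to a chosen genomic locus.

The feature table also shows a reverse-strand hPGK promoter driving a truncated herpes simplex virus thymidine kinase with an SV40 polyadenylation signal, located outside the lox-flanked region. This is not mentioned in the catalogue text. Its position on the backbone would be consistent with ganciclovir-type counterselection against cells that integrate backbone sequence.
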