Addgene plasmid #168462: pLP-PIGA2 (pLP300)
Purpose: (Empty Backbone) Big-IN Landing Pad plasmid encoding pEF1a-driven PuroR-P2A-hmPIGA-P2A-mScarlet expression cassette flanked by heterotypic LoxM/LoxP sites and BsaI homology arms cloning sites.
Depositing lab: Matthew Maurano. Depositing organization: NYU Grossman School of Medicine. Publication: A versatile platform for locus-scale genome rewriting and verification. Brosh R, Laurent JM, Ordonez R, Huang E, Hogan MS, Hitchcock AM, Mitchell LA, Pinglay S, Cadley JA, Luther RD, Truong DM, Boeke JD, Maurano MT. Proc Natl Acad Sci U S A. 2021 Mar 9;118(10). pii: 2023952118. doi: 10.1073/pnas.2023952118. PubMed 33649239.
Backbone
  Vector backbone: custom
  Backbone manufacturer: Maurano and Boeke labs, The Center for Synthetic Regulatory Genomics, NYU Langone Health
  Vector type: Mammalian Expression, Mouse Targeting, Cre/Lox, Synthetic Biology ; Recombinase-mediated cassette exchange (RMCE) Landing Pad
  Promoter: EF1a
  Selectable markers: Puromycin ; hmPIGA
Growth in bacteria
  Bacterial resistance: Ampicillin, 100 μg/mL
  Growth temperature: 37°C
  Growth strain: DH5alpha
  Copy number: High Copy
Gene/Insert
  Cloning method: Restriction Enzyme
Terms and licenses: Academic/Nonprofit Terms; Industry Terms: Not Available to Industry
How to cite: pLP-PIGA2 (pLP300) was a gift from Matthew Maurano (Addgene plasmid # 168462 ; http://n2t.net/addgene:168462 ; RRID:Addgene_168462)
